Addgene plasmid #218246: pCW57-CMV-MAAP9
Purpose: 1) Ectopic expression of MAAP9 protein in mammalian cells. 2) Packaging MAAP9 sequence into lentivirus for stable expression in mammalian cells.
Depositing lab: David Schaffer. Depositing organization: University of California, Berkeley. Publication: Evolving membrane-associated accessory protein variants for improved adeno-associated virus production. Schieferecke AJ, Lee H, Chen A, Kilaru V, Krish Williams J, Schaffer DV. Mol Ther. 2024 Feb 7;32(2):340-351. doi: 10.1016/j.ymthe.2023.12.015. Epub 2023 Dec 18. PubMed 38115579.
Backbone
  Vector backbone: pCW57.1
  Vector type: Lentiviral
  Selectable markers: Puromycin
Growth in bacteria
  Bacterial resistance: Ampicillin, 100 μg/mL
  Growth temperature: 37°C
  Growth strain: NEB Stable
  Copy number: Low Copy
Gene/Insert
  Gene/Insert name: Membrane-Associated Accessory Protein from Adeno-Associated Virus 9 driven by CMV promoter (alt names: MAAP9; MAAP-WT9)
  Species: Adeno-Associated Virus
  Promoter: CMV
  Cloning method: Restriction Enzyme; 5′ cloning site AgeI (unknown if destroyed); 3′ cloning site BamHI (unknown if destroyed)
Terms and licenses: Academic/Nonprofit Terms; Industry Terms: Not Available to Industry
How to cite: pCW57-CMV-MAAP9 was a gift from David Schaffer (Addgene plasmid # 218246 ; http://n2t.net/addgene:218246 ; RRID:Addgene_218246)
