[The description below was written by a language model from this plasmid's Addgene catalogue record and pLannotate feature annotations shown in this document.]
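Description:
pCW57-CMV-MAAP9 is a third-generation-style, self-inactivating HIV-1 lentiviral transfer plasmid built on the pCW57.1 backbone. It is used to express the membrane-associated accessory protein (MAAP) of adeno-associated virus serotype 9 in mammalian cells. It is propagated in E. coli through a ColE1/pUC-type origin with ampicillin resistance (β-lactamase). The catalogue lists it as low copy and names a recombination-tolerant strain, as is common for LTR-containing plasmids. Viral genomic RNA is transcribed from an RSV promoter fused to a truncated 5' LTR. This is followed by the Ψ packaging signal with a partial gag region, the RRE for Rev-dependent nuclear export, and the cPPT/CTS. The provirus ends in a WPRE and a ΔU3 3' LTR, with an SV40 poly(A) signal and SV40 origin lying outside the LTR.

The payload is a constitutive CMV enhancer/promoter driving the MAAP9 coding sequence, cloned between AgeI and BamHI. The automated annotation labels this roughly 360 bp segment as a VP1 capsid fragment. That label fits the fact that MAAP is encoded in an alternative reading frame overlapping the VP1 region of the AAV cap gene. Downstream, a human PGK promoter drives puromycin N-acetyltransferase followed by an rtTA3 transactivator, a cassette carried over from the doxycycline-inducible parent vector. No Tet-responsive promoter is annotated, so the rtTA appears to have no function for this insert.

According to the record, the plasmid serves two purposes: transient ectopic expression of MAAP9 by transfection, and packaging into lentivirus to generate puromycin-selected stable lines. The associated work concerns MAAP variants and improved AAV production.
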