Features (pLannotate 1.2.2; 29 found; start..end, strand, type, name):
     41..158     +  misc_feature   cPPT/CTS: central polypurine tract and central termination sequence of HIV-1
    212..591     +  enhancer       CMV enhancer: human cytomegalovirus immediate early enhancer
    592..795     +  promoter       CMV promoter: human cytomegalovirus (CMV) immediate early promoter
    791..824     +  LTR            5' LTR (truncated) (fragment): truncated 5' long terminal repeat (LTR) from HIV-1
    840..858     +  promoter       T7 promoter: promoter for bacteriophage T7 RNA polymerase
    892..1248    +  CDS            VP1 (fragment): CAPSD_AAV2S - Experimental evidence at protein level: Swiss-Prot protein existence level 1. Capsid protein self-assembles to form an icosahedral capsid with a T=1 symmetry, about 22 nm in diameter, and consisting of 60 copies of three size variants of the capsid protein VP1, VP2 and VP3 which differ in their N-terminus. The capsid encapsulates the genomic ssDNA. Binds to host cell heparan sulfate and uses host ITGA5-ITGB1 as coreceptor on the cell surface to provide virion attachment to target cell. This attachment induces virion internalization predominantly through clathrin-dependent endocyt
   1283..1793    +  promoter       hPGK promoter: human phosphoglycerate kinase 1 promoter
   1803..2399    +  CDS            PuroR (fragment): puromycin N-acetyltransferase; pac from Streptomyces; confers resistance to puromycin
   2454..3151    +  CDS            rtTA3 (fragment): reverse tetracycline transactivator 3 activates expression from Tet-responsive promoters in the presence of doxycycline
   3081..3191    +  CDS            VP48: 3 tandem repeats of the minimal activation domain of herpes simplex virus VP16 (Cheng et al., 2013)
   3227..3775    +  misc_feature   WPRE (fragment): woodchuck hepatitis virus posttranscriptional regulatory element
   3801..3872    +  CDS            nef (fragment): NEF_HV1Z2 - Experimental evidence at protein level: Swiss-Prot protein existence level 1. Extracellular Nef protein targets CD4(+) T-lymphocytes for apoptosis by interacting with CXCR4 surface receptors. From Human immunodeficiency virus type 1 group M subtype D (isolate Z2/CDC-Z34) (HIV-1).
   3874..4107    +  LTR            3' LTR (ΔU3): self-inactivating 3' long terminal repeat (LTR) from HIV-1
   4179..4300    +  polyA_signal   SV40 poly(A) signal: SV40 polyadenylation signal
   4340..4475    +  rep_origin     SV40 ori: SV40 origin of replication
   4483..4546    +  promoter       AmpR promoter: bla
   4547..5407    +  CDS            AmpR: β-lactamase; bla; confers resistance to ampicillin, carbenicillin, and related antibiotics
   5578..6166    +  rep_origin     ori: high-copy-number ColE1/pMB1/pBR322/pUC origin of replication
   6349..6441    +  CDS            lacI (fragment): lac repressor; lacI; The lac repressor binds to the lac operator to inhibit transcription in E. coli. This inhibition can be relieved by adding lactose or isopropyl-β-D-thiogalactopyranoside (IPTG).
   6454..6475    +  protein_bind   CAP binding site: CAP binding activates transcription in the presence of cAMP. E. coli catabolite activator protein
   6490..6520    +  promoter       lac promoter: promoter for the E. coli lac operon
   6528..6544    +  protein_bind   lac operator: The lac repressor binds to the lac operator to inhibit transcription in E. coli. This inhibition can be relieved by adding lactose or isopropyl-β-D-thiogalactopyranoside (IPTG). lac repressor encoded by lacI
   6589..6607    +  promoter       T3 promoter: promoter for bacteriophage T3 RNA polymerase
   6635..6861    +  promoter       RSV promoter: Rous sarcoma virus enhancer/promoter
   6862..7042    +  LTR            5' LTR (truncated): truncated 5' long terminal repeat (LTR) from HIV-1
   7089..7214    +  misc_feature   HIV-1 Ψ: packaging signal of human immunodeficiency virus type 1
   7198..7561    +  CDS            HIV-1 gag (fragment): gag protein from human immunodeficiency virus 1; gag
   7707..7940    +  misc_feature   RRE: The Rev response element (RRE) of HIV-1 allows for Rev-dependent mRNA export from the nucleus to the cytoplasm.
   8317..8341    +  CDS            Rev (fragment): human immunodeficiency virus 1 (HIV-1) Rev protein; rev; enhances nuclear export of unspliced and incompletely spliced viral mRNAs
>Addgene plasmid #218246 | pCW57-CMV-MAAP9 | addgene full sequence | sequence record 449800 | Addgene NGS Result
AATTCTCGACCTCGAGACAAATGGCAGTATTCATCCACAATTTTAAAAGAAAAGGGGGGATTGGGGGGTA
CAGTGCAGGGGAAAGAATAGTAGACATAATAGCAACAGACATACAAACTAAAGAATTACAAAAACAAATT
ACAAAAATTCAAAATTTTCGGGTTTATTACAGGGACAGCAGAGATCCACTTTGGCCGCGAATCGATGCGT
TGACATTGATTATTGACTAGTTATTAATAGTAATCAATTACGGGGTCATTAGTTCATAGCCCATATATGG
AGTTCCGCGTTACATAACTTACGGTAAATGGCCCGCCTGGCTGACCGCCCAACGACCCCCGCCCATTGAC
GTCAATAATGACGTATGTTCCCATAGTAACGCCAATAGGGACTTTCCATTGACGTCAATGGGTGGAGTAT
TTACGGTAAACTGCCCACTTGGCAGTACATCAAGTGTATCATATGCCAAGTACGCCCCCTATTGACGTCA
ATGACGGTAAATGGCCCGCCTGGCATTATGCCCAGTACATGACCTTATGGGACTTTCCTACTTGGCAGTA
CATCTACGTATTAGTCATCGCTATTACCATGGTGATGCGGTTTTGGCAGTACATCAATGGGCGTGGATAG
CGGTTTGACTCACGGGGATTTCCAAGTCTCCACCCCATTGACGTCAATGGGAGTTTGTTTTGGCACCAAA
ATCAACGGGACTTTCCAAAATGTCGTAACAACTCCGCCCCATTGACGCAAATGGGCGGTAGGCGTGTACG
GTGGGAGGTCTATATAAGCAGAGCTCTCTGGCTAACTAGAGAACCCACTGCTTACTGGCTTATCGAAATT
AATACGACTCACTATAGGGAGACCCAAGCTTGGTACCACCGGTGCCACCATGGAGCCCCTCAACCCAAGG
CAAATCAACAACATCAAGACAACGCTCGAGGTCTTGTGCTTCCGGGTTACAAATACCTTGGACCCGGCAA
CGGACTCGACAAGGGGGAGCCGGTCAACGCAGCAGACGCGGCGGCCCTCGAGCACGACAAGGCCTACGAC
CAGCAGCTCAAGGCCGGAGACAACCCGTACCTCAAGTACAACCACGCCGACGCCGAGTTCCAGGAGCGGC
TCAAAGAAGATACGTCTTTTGGGGGCAACCTCGGGCGAGCAGTCTTCCAGGCCAAAAAGAGGCTTCTTGA
ACCTCTTGGTCTGGTTGAGGAAGCGGCTAAGACGGCTCCTGGAAAGAAGAGGCCTGTAGTAACCTAGGCT
GCAGACGCGTTGTACAGGATCCGGGGTTGGGGTTGCGCCTTTTCCAAGGCAGCCCTGGGTTTGCGCAGGG
ACGCGGCTGCTCTGGGCGTGGTTCCGGGAAACGCAGCGGCGCCGACCCTGGGTCTCGCACATTCTTCACG
TCCGTTCGCAGCGTCACCCGGATCTTCGCCGCTACCCTTGTGGGCCCCCCGGCGACGCTTCCTGCTCCGC
CCCTAAGTCGGGAAGGTTCCTTGCGGTTCGCGGCGTGCCGGACGTGACAAACGGAAGCCGCACGTCTCAC
TAGTACCCTCGCAGACGGACAGCGCCAGGGAGCAATGGCAGCGCGCCGACCGCGATGGGCTGTGGCCAAT
AGCGGCTGCTCAGCAGGGCGCGCCGAGAGCAGCGGCCGGGAAGGGGCGGTGCGGGAGGCGGGGTGTGGGG
CGGTAGTGTGGGCCCTGTTCCTGCCCGCGCGGTGTTCCGCATTCTGCAAGCCTCCGGAGCGCACGTCGGC
AGTCGGCTCCCTCGTTGACCGAATCACCGACCTCTCTCCCCAGCAATTCACCATGACCGAGTACAAGCCC
ACGGTGCGCCTCGCCACCCGCGACGACGTCCCCAGGGCCGTACGCACCCTCGCCGCCGCGTTCGCCGACT
ACCCCGCCACGCGCCACACCGTCGATCCGGACCGCCACATCGAGCGGGTCACCGAGCTGCAAGAACTCTT
CCTCACGCGCGTCGGGCTCGACATCGGCAAGGTGTGGGTCGCGGACGACGGCGCCGCGGTGGCGGTCTGG
ACCACGCCGGAGAGCGTCGAAGCGGGGGCGGTGTTCGCCGAGATCGGCCCGCGCATGGCCGAGTTGAGCG
GTTCCCGGCTGGCCGCGCAGCAACAGATGGAAGGCCTCCTGGCGCCGCACCGGCCCAAGGAGCCCGCGTG
GTTCCTGGCCACCGTCGGCGTCTCGCCCGACCACCAGGGCAAGGGTCTGGGCAGCGCCGTCGTGCTCCCC
GGAGTGGAGGCGGCCGAGCGCGCCGGGGTGCCCGCCTTCCTGGAGACCTCCGCGCCCCGCAACCTCCCCT
TCTACGAGCGGCTCGGCTTCACCGTCACCGCCGACGTCGAGGTGCCCGAAGGACCGCGCACCTGGTGCAT
GACCCGCAAGCCCGGTGCCGAAGGTAGAGGTTCTCTCCTCACTTGTGGTGATGTTGAAGAAAACCCTGGT
CCAATGTCTAGACTGGACAAGAGCAAAGTCATAAACGGAGCTCTGGAATTACTCAATGGTGTCGGTATCG
AAGGCCTGACGACAAGGAAACTCGCTCAAAAGCTGGGAGTTGAGCAGCCTACCCTGTACTGGCACGTGAA
GAACAAGCGGGCCCTGCTCGATGCCCTGCCAATCGAGATGCTGGACAGGCATCATACCCACTTCTGCCCC
CTGGAAGGCGAGTCATGGCAAGACTTTCTGCGGAACAACGCCAAGTCATACCGCTGTGCTCTCCTCTCAC
ATCGCGACGGGGCTAAAGTGCATCTCGGCACCCGCCCAACAGAGAAACAGTACGAAACCCTGGAAAATCA
GCTCGCGTTCCTGTGTCAGCAAGGCTTCTCCCTGGAGAACGCACTGTACGCTCTGTCCGCCGTGGGCCAC
TTTACACTGGGCTGCGTATTGGAGGAACAGGAGCATCAAGTAGCAAAAGAGGAAAGAGAGACACCTACCA
CCGATTCTATGCCCCCACTTCTGAGACAAGCAATTGAGCTGTTCGACCGGCAGGGAGCCGAACCTGCCTT
CCTTTTCGGCCTGGAACTAATCATATGTGGCCTGGAGAAACAGCTAAAGTGCGAAAGCGGCGGGCCGACC
GACGCCCTTGACGATTTTGACTTAGACATGCTCCCAGCCGATGCCCTTGACGACTTTGACCTTGATATGC
TGCCTGCTGACGCTCTTGACGATTTTGACCTTGACATGCTCCCCGGGTAACTAAGTAAGGATCGATCCAA
GATATCGTATTCTTAACTATGTTGCTCCTTTTACGCTATGTGGATACGCTGCTTTAATGCCTTTGTATCA
TGCTATTGCTTCCCGTATGGCTTTCATTTTCTCCTCCTTGTATAAATCCTGGTTGCTGTCTCTTTATGAG
GAGTTGTGGCCCGTTGTCAGGCAACGTGGCGTGGTGTGCACTGTGTTTGCTGACGCAACCCCCACTGGTT
GGGGCATTGCCACCACCTGTCAGCTCCTTTCCGGGACTTTCGCTTTCCCCCTCCCTATTGCCACGGCGGA
ACTCATCGCCGCCTGCCTTGCCCGCTGCTGGACAGGGGCTCGGCTGTTGGGCACTGACAATTCCGTGGTG
TTGTCGGGGAAGCTGACGTCCTTTCCATGGCTGCTCGCCTGTGTTGCCACCTGGATTCTGCGCGGGACGT
CCTTCTGCTACGTCCCTTCGGCCCTCAATCCAGCGGACCTTCCTTCCCGCGGCCTGCTGCCGGCTCTGCG
GCCTCTTCCGCGTCTTCGCCTTCGCCCTCAGACGAGTCGGATCTCCCTTTGGGCCGCCTCCCCGCCTGTT
TCGCCTCGGCGTCCGGACTAGAGGTACCTTTAAGACCAATGACTTACAAGGCAGCTGTAGATCTTAGCCA
CTTTTTAAAAGAAAAGGGGGGACTGGAAGGGCTAATTCACTCCCAACGAAGACAAGATCTGCTTTTTGCT
TGTACTGGGTCTCTCTGGTTAGACCAGATCTGAGCCTGGGAGCTCTCTGGCTAACTAGGGAACCCACTGC
TTAAGCCTCAATAAAGCTTGCCTTGAGTGCTTCAAGTAGTGTGTGCCCGTCTGTTGTGTGACTCTGGTAA
CTAGAGATCCCTCAGACCCTTTTAGTCAGTGTGGAAAATCTCTAGCAGTAGTAGTTCATGTCATCTTATT
ATTCAGTATTTATAACTTGCAAAGAAATGAATATCAGAGAGTGAGAGGAACTTGTTTATTGCAGCTTATA
ATGGTTACAAATAAAGCAATAGCATCACAAATTTCACAAATAAAGCATTTTTTTCACTGCATTCTAGTTG
TGGTTTGTCCAAACTCATCAATGTATCTTATCATGTCTGGCTCTAGCTATCCCGCCCCTAACTCCGCCCA
TCCCGCCCCTAACTCCGCCCAGTTCCGCCCATTCTCCGCCCCATGGCTGACTAATTTTTTTTATTTATGC
AGAGGCCGAGGCCGCCTCGGCCTCTGAGCTATTCCAGAAGTAGTGAGGAGGCTTTTTTGGAGGCCTTTCA
AATATGTATCCGCTCATGAGACAATAACCCTGATAAATGCTTCAATAATATTGAAAAAGGAAGAGTATGA
GTATTCAACATTTCCGTGTCGCCCTTATTCCCTTTTTTGCGGCATTTTGCCTTCCTGTTTTTGCTCACCC
AGAAACGCTGGTGAAAGTAAAAGATGCTGAAGATCAGTTGGGTGCACGAGTGGGTTACATCGAACTGGAT
CTCAACAGCGGTAAGATCCTTGAGAGTTTTCGCCCCGAAGAACGTTTTCCAATGATGAGCACTTTTAAAG
TTCTGCTATGTGGCGCGGTATTATCCCGTATTGACGCCGGGCAAGAGCAACTCGGTCGCCGCATACACTA
TTCTCAGAATGACTTGGTTGAGTACTCACCAGTCACAGAAAAGCATCTTACGGATGGCATGACAGTAAGA
GAATTATGCAGTGCTGCCATAACCATGAGTGATAACACTGCGGCCAACTTACTTCTGACAACGATCGGAG
GACCGAAGGAGCTAACCGCTTTTTTGCACAACATGGGGGATCATGTAACTCGCCTTGATCGTTGGGAACC
GGAGCTGAATGAAGCCATACCAAACGACGAGCGTGACACCACGATGCCTGTAGCAATGGCAACAACGTTG
CGCAAACTATTAACTGGCGAACTACTTACTCTAGCTTCCCGGCAACAATTAATAGACTGGATGGAGGCGG
ATAAAGTTGCAGGACCACTTCTGCGCTCGGCCCTTCCGGCTGGCTGGTTTATTGCTGATAAATCTGGAGC
CGGTGAGCGTGGGTCTCGCGGTATCATTGCAGCACTGGGGCCAGATGGTAAGCCCTCCCGTATCGTAGTT
ATCTACACGACGGGGAGTCAGGCAACTATGGATGAACGAAATAGACAGATCGCTGAGATAGGTGCCTCAC
TGATTAAGCATTGGTAACTGTCAGACCAAGTTTACTCATATATACTTTAGATTGATTTAAAACTTCATTT
TTAATTTAAAAGGATCTAGGTGAAGATCCTTTTTGATAATCTCATGACCAAAATCCCTTAACGTGAGTTT
TCGTTCCACTGAGCGTCAGACCCCGTAGAAAAGATCAAAGGATCTTCTTGAGATCCTTTTTTTCTGCGCG
TAATCTGCTGCTTGCAAACAAAAAAACCACCGCTACCAGCGGTGGTTTGTTTGCCGGATCAAGAGCTACC
AACTCTTTTTCCGAAGGTAACTGGCTTCAGCAGAGCGCAGATACCAAATACTGTTCTTCTAGTGTAGCCG
TAGTTAGGCCACCACTTCAAGAACTCTGTAGCACCGCCTACATACCTCGCTCTGCTAATCCTGTTACCAG
TGGCTGCTGCCAGTGGCGATAAGTCGTGTCTTACCGGGTTGGACTCAAGACGATAGTTACCGGATAAGGC
GCAGCGGTCGGGCTGAACGGGGGGTTCGTGCACACAGCCCAGCTTGGAGCGAACGACCTACACCGAACTG
AGATACCTACAGCGTGAGCTATGAGAAAGCGCCACGCTTCCCGAAGGGAGAAAGGCGGACAGGTATCCGG
TAAGCGGCAGGGTCGGAACAGGAGAGCGCACGAGGGAGCTTCCAGGGGGAAACGCCTGGTATCTTTATAG
TCCTGTCGGGTTTCGCCACCTCTGACTTGAGCGTCGATTTTTGTGATGCTCGTCAGGGGGGCGGAGCCTA
TGGAAAAACGCCAGCAACGCGGCCTTTTTACGGTTCCTGGCCTTTTGCTGGCCTTTTGCTCACATGTTCT
TTCCTGCGTTATCCCCTGATTCTGTGGATAACCGTATTACCGCCTTTGAGTGAGCTGATACCGCTCGCCG
CAGCCGAACGACCGAGCGCAGCGAGTCAGTGAGCGAGGAAGCGGAAGAGCGCCCAATACGCAAACCGCCT
CTCCCCGCGCGTTGGCCGATTCATTAATGCAGCTGGCACGACAGGTTTCCCGACTGGAAAGCGGGCAGTG
AGCGCAACGCAATTAATGTGAGTTAGCTCACTCATTAGGCACCCCAGGCTTTACACTTTATGCTTCCGGC
TCGTATGTTGTGTGGAATTGTGAGCGGATAACAATTTCACACAGGAAACAGCTATGACCATGATTACGCC
AAGCGCGCAATTAACCCTCACTAAAGGGAACAAAAGCTGGAGCTGCAAGCTTAATGTAGTCTTATGCAAT
ACTCTTGTAGTCTTGCAACATGGTAACGATGAGTTAGCAACATGCCTTACAAGGAGAGAAAAAGCACCGT
GCATGCCGATTGGTGGAAGTAAGGTGGTACGATCGTGCCTTATTAGGAAGGCAACAGACGGGTCTGACAT
GGATTGGACGAACCACTGAATTGCCGCATTGCAGAGATATTGTATTTAAGTGCCTAGCTCGATACATAAA
CGGGTCTCTCTGGTTAGACCAGATCTGAGCCTGGGAGCTCTCTGGCTAACTAGGGAACCCACTGCTTAAG
CCTCAATAAAGCTTGCCTTGAGTGCTTCAAGTAGTGTGTGCCCGTCTGTTGTGTGACTCTGGTAACTAGA
GATCCCTCAGACCCTTTTAGTCAGTGTGGAAAATCTCTAGCAGTGGCGCCCGAACAGGGACTTGAAAGCG
AAAGGGAAACCAGAGGAGCTCTCTCGACGCAGGACTCGGCTTGCTGAAGCGCGCACGGCAAGAGGCGAGG
GGCGGCGACTGGTGAGTACGCCAAAAATTTTGACTAGCGGAGGCTAGAAGGAGAGAGATGGGTGCGAGAG
CGTCAGTATTAAGCGGGGGAGAATTAGATCGCGATGGGAAAAAATTCGGTTAAGGCCAGGGGGAAAGAAA
AAATATAAATTAAAACATATAGTATGGGCAAGCAGGGAGCTAGAACGATTCGCAGTTAATCCTGGCCTGT
TAGAAACATCAGAAGGCTGTAGACAAATACTGGGACAGCTACAACCATCCCTTCAGACAGGATCAGAAGA
ACTTAGATCATTATATAATACAGTAGCAACCCTCTATTGTGTGCATCAAAGGATAGAGATAAAAGACACC
AAGGAAGCTTTAGACAAGATAGAGGAAGAGCAAAACAAAAGTAAGACCACCGCACAGCAAGCGGCCGCTG
ATCTTCAGACCTGGAGGAGGAGATATGAGGGACAATTGGAGAAGTGAATTATATAAATATAAAGTAGTAA
AAATTGAACCATTAGGAGTAGCACCCACCAAGGCAAAGAGAAGAGTGGTGCAGAGAGAAAAAAGAGCAGT
GGGAATAGGAGCTTTGTTCCTTGGGTTCTTGGGAGCAGCAGGAAGCACTATGGGCGCAGCGTCAATGACG
CTGACGGTACAGGCCAGACAATTATTGTCTGGTATAGTGCAGCAGCAGAACAATTTGCTGAGGGCTATTG
AGGCGCAACAGCATCTGTTGCAACTCACAGTCTGGGGCATCAAGCAGCTCCAGGCAAGAATCCTGGCTGT
GGAAAGATACCTAAAGGATCAACAGCTCCTGGGGATTTGGGGTTGCTCTGGAAAACTCATTTGCACCACT
GCTGTGCCTTGGAATGCTAGTTGGAGTAATAAATCTCTGGAACAGATTTGGAATCACACGACCTGGATGG
AGTGGGACAGAGAAATTAACAATTACACAAGCTTAATACACTCCTTAATTGAAGAATCGCAAAACCAGCA
AGAAAAGAATGAACAAGAATTATTGGAATTAGATAAATGGGCAAGTTTGTGGAATTGGTTTAACATAACA
AATTGGCTGTGGTATATAAAATTATTCATAATGATAGTAGGAGGCTTGGTAGGTTTAAGAATAGTTTTTG
CTGTACTTTCTATAGTGAATAGAGTTAGGCAGGGATATTCACCATTATCGTTTCAGACCCACCTCCCAAC
CCCGAGGGGAC
