>Addgene plasmid #218246 | pCW57-CMV-MAAP9 | depositor partial sequence | sequence record 425260 | MAAP9 (MAAP-WT9) ORF
ATGGAGCCCCTCAACCCAAGGCAAATCAACAACATCAAGACAACGCTCGAGGTCTTGTGCTTCCGGGTTA
CAAATACCTTGGACCCGGCAACGGACTCGACAAGGGGGAGCCGGTCAACGCAGCAGACGCGGCGGCCCTC
GAGCACGACAAGGCCTACGACCAGCAGCTCAAGGCCGGAGACAACCCGTACCTCAAGTACAACCACGCCG
ACGCCGAGTTCCAGGAGCGGCTCAAAGAAGATACGTCTTTTGGGGGCAACCTCGGGCGAGCAGTCTTCCA
GGCCAAAAAGAGGCTTCTTGAACCTCTTGGTCTGGTTGAGGAAGCGGCTAAGACGGCTCCTGGAAAGAAG
AGGCCTGTAG
